Addgene plasmid #32593: pENTR-L5-EGFP-L2
Depositing lab: Matthew Nolan. Depositing organization: University of Edinburgh. Publication: A Molecular Toolbox for Rapid Generation of Viral Vectors to Up- or Down-Regulate Neuronal Gene Expression in vivo. White MD, Milne RV, Nolan MF. Front Mol Neurosci. 2011;4:8. Epub 2011 Jul 4. 10.3389/fnmol.2011.00008 PubMed 21772812.
Backbone
  Vector backbone: pDONR221 P5-P2
  Backbone manufacturer: Invitrogen
  Vector type: Gateway cloning vector
Growth in bacteria
  Bacterial resistance: Kanamycin, 50 μg/mL
  Growth temperature: 30°C
  Growth strain: Stbl2
  Copy number: High Copy
Gene/Insert
  Gene/Insert name: EGFP
  Entrez Gene: eGFP (a.k.a. pPRS3a_01)
  Cloning method: Gateway Cloning
  Sequencing primers: 5′ M13 Forward
Terms and licenses: Academic/Nonprofit Terms; Industry Terms: Not Available to Industry
How to cite: pENTR-L5-EGFP-L2 was a gift from Matthew Nolan (Addgene plasmid # 32593 ; http://n2t.net/addgene:32593 ; RRID:Addgene_32593)
