[The description below was written by a language model from this plasmid's Addgene catalogue record and the feature table of its GenBank file.]
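Description:
pENTR-L5-EGFP-L2 is a small (about 3.3 kb) Gateway entry clone derived from the Invitrogen donor vector pDONR221 P5-P2, carrying the coding sequence of enhanced GFP between attL5 and attL2 recombination sites. It is propagated in E. coli from a high-copy ColE1/pUC-type origin and selected with kanamycin through the aph(3')-Ia aminoglycoside phosphotransferase gene. The rrnB T1 and T2 transcription terminators lie upstream of the cloning region, where they shield the insert from read-through transcription originating in the backbone. M13 forward and reverse primer sites flank the attL-bounded cassette for sequence verification. A T7 promoter sits just outside attL2, oriented back towards the insert.

The payload is the mammalian codon-optimised EGFP open reading frame, placed directly after attL5 and followed immediately by attL2. No eukaryotic promoter, polyadenylation signal or other expression element is annotated within the cassette, so the plasmid is a modular building block rather than an expression vector in its own right. The L5/L2 site pairing is characteristic of the second position in a two-fragment MultiSite Gateway LR reaction. In that reaction, an attL1/attR5 entry clone, typically supplying a promoter or other upstream element, is joined to this EGFP module and transferred in a defined order and orientation into an attR1/attR2 destination vector. According to the associated publication, the plasmid belongs to a molecular toolbox for rapidly assembling viral vectors that up- or down-regulate gene expression in neurons in vivo, with EGFP presumably serving as the fluorescent reporter component. The record does not specify the partner entry clones or destination vectors.
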