LOCUS       Exported 3277 bp ds-DNA circular SYN 12-MAY-2021
DEFINITION  synthetic circular DNA
ACCESSION   .
VERSION     .
KEYWORDS    pENTR-L5-EGFP-L2
SOURCE      synthetic DNA construct
  ORGANISM  synthetic DNA construct
REFERENCE   1 (bases 1 to 3277)
  AUTHORS   White MD, Milne RV, Nolan MF
  TITLE     A Molecular Toolbox for Rapid Generation of Viral Vectors to Up- or
            Down-Regulate Neuronal Gene Expression in vivo.
  JOURNAL   Front Mol Neurosci. 2011;4:8. Epub 2011 Jul 4.
  PUBMED    21772812
REFERENCE   2 (bases 1 to 3277)
  AUTHORS   .
  TITLE     Direct Submission
  JOURNAL   Exported May 12, 2021 from SnapGene Server 1.1.58
            http://www.snapgene.com
FEATURES             Location/Qualifiers
     source          1..3277
                     /organism="synthetic DNA construct"
                     /mol_type="other DNA"
     primer_bind     complement(119..138)
                     /label=T7
                     /note="T7 promoter, forward primer"
     promoter        complement(120..138)
                     /label=T7 promoter
                     /note="promoter for bacteriophage T7 RNA polymerase"
     primer_bind     complement(143..159)
                     /label=M13 rev
                     /note="common sequencing primer, one of multiple similar
                     variants"
     primer_bind     complement(143..159)
                     /label=M13 Reverse
                     /note="In lacZ gene. Also called M13-rev"
     primer_bind     complement(261..280)
                     /label=pENTR-R
                     /note="pENTR vectors, reverse primer"
     CDS             272..1081
                     /codon_start=1
                     /gene="aph(3')-Ia"
                     /product="aminoglycoside phosphotransferase"
                     /label=KanR
                     /note="confers resistance to kanamycin in bacteria or G418
                     (Geneticin(R)) in eukaryotes"
                     /translation="MSHIQRETSRPRLNSNMDADLYGYKWARDNVGQSGATIYRLYGKP
                     DAPELFLKHGKGSVANDVTDEMVRLNWLTEFMPLPTIKHFIRTPDDAWLLTTAIPGKTA
                     FQVLEEYPDSGENIVDALAVFLRRLHSIPVCNCPFNSDRVFRLAQAQSRMNNGLVDASD
                     FDDERNGWPVEQVWKEMHKLLPFSPDSVVTHGDFSLDNLIFDEGKLIGCIDVGRVGIAD
                     RYQDLAILWNCLGEFSPSLQKRLFQKYGIDNPDMNKLQFHLMLDEFF"
     primer_bind     complement(339..358)
                     /label=Kan-R
                     /note="Kanamycin resistance gene, reverse primer"
     rep_origin      1228..1816
                     /direction=RIGHT
                     /label=ori
                     /note="high-copy-number ColE1/pMB1/pBR322/pUC origin of
                     replication"
     primer_bind     1717..1736
                     /label=pBR322ori-F
                     /note="pBR322 origin, forward primer"
     primer_bind     1970..1987
                     /label=L4440
                     /note="L4440 vector, forward primer"
     terminator      2146..2173
                     /label=rrnB T2 terminator
                     /note="transcription terminator T2 from the E. coli rrnB
                     gene"
     terminator      2265..2351
                     /gene="Escherichia coli rrnB"
                     /label=rrnB T1 terminator
                     /note="transcription terminator T1 from the E. coli rrnB
                     gene"
     primer_bind     2400..2422
                     /label=M13/pUC Forward
                     /note="In lacZ gene"
     primer_bind     2414..2431
                     /label=M13 Forward
                     /note="In lacZ gene. Also called M13-F20 or M13 (-21)
                     Forward"
     primer_bind     2415..2431
                     /label=M13 fwd
                     /note="common sequencing primer, one of multiple similar
                     variants"
     protein_bind    2448..2543
                     /gene="mutant version of attL"
                     /label=attL5
                     /bound_moiety="LR Clonase(TM)"
                     /note="recombination site for the Gateway(R) LR reaction"
     CDS             2546..3265
                     /codon_start=1
                     /product="the original enhanced GFP (Yang et al., 1996)"
                     /label=EGFP
                     /note="mammalian codon-optimized"
                     /translation="MVSKGEELFTGVVPILVELDGDVNGHKFSVSGEGEGDATYGKLTL
                     KFICTTGKLPVPWPTLVTTLTYGVQCFSRYPDHMKQHDFFKSAMPEGYVQERTIFFKDD
                     GNYKTRAEVKFEGDTLVNRIELKGIDFKEDGNILGHKLEYNYNSHNVYIMADKQKNGIK
                     VNFKIRHNIEDGSVQLADHYQQNTPIGDGPVLLPDNHYLSTQSALSKDPNEKRDHMVLL
                     EFVTAAGITLGMDELYK"
     CDS             2546..3262
                     /codon_start=1
                     /product="enhanced GFP"
                     /label=EGFP
                     /translation="MVSKGEELFTGVVPILVELDGDVNGHKFSVSGEGEGDATYGKLTL
                     KFICTTGKLPVPWPTLVTTLTYGVQCFSRYPDHMKQHDFFKSAMPEGYVQERTIFFKDD
                     GNYKTRAEVKFEGDTLVNRIELKGIDFKEDGNILGHKLEYNYNSHNVYIMADKQKNGIK
                     VNFKIRHNIEDGSVQLADHYQQNTPIGDGPVLLPDNHYLSTQSALSKDPNEKRDHMVLL
                     EFVTAAGITLGMDELYK"
     primer_bind     complement(2591..2612)
                     /label=EGFP-N
                     /note="EGFP, reverse primer"
     primer_bind     complement(2852..2871)
                     /label=EXFP-R
                     /note="For distinguishing EGFP variants, reverse primer"
     primer_bind     3199..3220
                     /label=EGFP-C
                     /note="EGFP, forward primer"
     protein_bind    complement(3267..89)
                     /gene="mutant version of attL"
                     /label=attL2
                     /bound_moiety="LR Clonase(TM)"
                     /note="recombination site for the Gateway(R) LR reaction"
ORIGIN
        1 ttgtacaaag ttggcattat aagaaagcat tgcttatcaa tttgttgcaa cgaacaggtc
       61 actatcagtc aaaataaaat cattatttgc catccagctg cagggcggcc gcgatatccc
      121 ctatagtgag tcgtattaca tggtcatagc tgtttcctgg cagctctggc ccgtgtctca
      181 aaatctctga tgttacattg cacaagataa aaatatatca tcatgaacaa taaaactgtc
      241 tgcttacata aacagtaata caaggggtgt tatgagccat attcaacggg aaacgtcgag
      301 gccgcgatta aattccaaca tggatgctga tttatatggg tataaatggg ctcgcgataa
      361 tgtcgggcaa tcaggtgcga caatctatcg cttgtatggg aagcccgatg cgccagagtt
      421 gtttctgaaa catggcaaag gtagcgttgc caatgatgtt acagatgaga tggtcagact
      481 aaactggctg acggaattta tgcctcttcc gaccatcaag cattttatcc gtactcctga
      541 tgatgcatgg ttactcacca ctgcgatccc cggaaaaaca gcattccagg tattagaaga
      601 atatcctgat tcaggtgaaa atattgttga tgcgctggca gtgttcctgc gccggttgca
      661 ttcgattcct gtttgtaatt gtccttttaa cagcgatcgc gtatttcgtc tcgctcaggc
      721 gcaatcacga atgaataacg gtttggttga tgcgagtgat tttgatgacg agcgtaatgg
      781 ctggcctgtt gaacaagtct ggaaagaaat gcataaactt ttgccattct caccggattc
      841 agtcgtcact catggtgatt tctcacttga taaccttatt tttgacgagg ggaaattaat
      901 aggttgtatt gatgttggac gagtcggaat cgcagaccga taccaggatc ttgccatcct
      961 atggaactgc ctcggtgagt tttctccttc attacagaaa cggctttttc aaaaatatgg
     1021 tattgataat cctgatatga ataaattgca gtttcatttg atgctcgatg agtttttcta
     1081 atcagaattg gttaattggt tgtaacactg gcagagcatt acgctgactt gacgggacgg
     1141 cgcaagctca tgaccaaaat cccttaacgt gagttacgcg tcgttccact gagcgtcaga
     1201 ccccgtagaa aagatcaaag gatcttcttg agatcctttt tttctgcgcg taatctgctg
     1261 cttgcaaaca aaaaaaccac cgctaccagc ggtggtttgt ttgccggatc aagagctacc
     1321 aactcttttt ccgaaggtaa ctggcttcag cagagcgcag ataccaaata ctgttcttct
     1381 agtgtagccg tagttaggcc accacttcaa gaactctgta gcaccgccta catacctcgc
     1441 tctgctaatc ctgttaccag tggctgctgc cagtggcgat aagtcgtgtc ttaccgggtt
     1501 ggactcaaga cgatagttac cggataaggc gcagcggtcg ggctgaacgg ggggttcgtg
     1561 cacacagccc agcttggagc gaacgaccta caccgaactg agatacctac agcgtgagct
     1621 atgagaaagc gccacgcttc ccgaagggag aaaggcggac aggtatccgg taagcggcag
     1681 ggtcggaaca ggagagcgca cgagggagct tccaggggga aacgcctggt atctttatag
     1741 tcctgtcggg tttcgccacc tctgacttga gcgtcgattt ttgtgatgct cgtcaggggg
     1801 gcggagccta tggaaaaacg ccagcaacgc ggccttttta cggttcctgg ccttttgctg
     1861 gccttttgct cacatgttct ttcctgcgtt atcccctgat tctgtggata accgtattac
     1921 cgcctttgag tgagctgata ccgctcgccg cagccgaacg accgagcgca gcgagtcagt
     1981 gagcgaggaa gcggaagagc gcccaatacg caaaccgcct ctccccgcgc gttggccgat
     2041 tcattaatgc agctggcacg acaggtttcc cgactggaaa gcgggcagtg agcgcaacgc
     2101 aattaatacg cgtaccgcta gccaggaaga gtttgtagaa acgcaaaaag gccatccgtc
     2161 aggatggcct tctgcttagt ttgatgcctg gcagtttatg gcgggcgtcc tgcccgccac
     2221 cctccgggcc gttgcttcac aacgttcaaa tccgctcccg gcggatttgt cctactcagg
     2281 agagcgttca ccgacaaaca acagataaaa cgaaaggccc agtcttccga ctgagccttt
     2341 cgttttattt gatgcctggc agttccctac tctcgcgtta acgctagcat ggatgttttc
     2401 ccagtcacga cgttgtaaaa cgacggccag tcttaagctc gggccccaaa taatgatttt
     2461 attttgactg atagtgacct gttcgttgca acaaattgat gagcaatgct tttttataat
     2521 gccaactttg tatacaaaag ttgtgatggt gagcaagggc gaggagctgt tcaccggggt
     2581 ggtgcccatc ctggtcgagc tggacggcga cgtaaacggc cacaagttca gcgtgtccgg
     2641 cgagggcgag ggcgatgcca cctacggcaa gctgaccctg aagttcatct gcaccaccgg
     2701 caagctgccc gtgccctggc ccaccctcgt gaccaccctg acctacggcg tgcagtgctt
     2761 cagccgctac cccgaccaca tgaagcagca cgacttcttc aagtccgcca tgcccgaagg
     2821 ctacgtccag gagcgcacca tcttcttcaa ggacgacggc aactacaaga cccgcgccga
     2881 ggtgaagttc gagggcgaca ccctggtgaa ccgcatcgag ctgaagggca tcgacttcaa
     2941 ggaggacggc aacatcctgg ggcacaagct ggagtacaac tacaacagcc acaacgtcta
     3001 tatcatggcc gacaagcaga agaacggcat caaggtgaac ttcaagatcc gccacaacat
     3061 cgaggacggc agcgtgcagc tcgccgacca ctaccagcag aacaccccca tcggcgacgg
     3121 ccccgtgctg ctgcccgaca accactacct gagcacccag tccgccctga gcaaagaccc
     3181 caacgagaag cgcgatcaca tggtcctgct ggagttcgtg accgccgccg ggatcactct
     3241 cggcatggac gagctgtaca agtaataccc agctttc
//
