>Addgene plasmid #32593 | pENTR-L5-EGFP-L2 | addgene partial sequence | sequence record 39049 | M13pUC-fwd 5'-CCCAGTCACGACGTTGTAAAACG-3'
ATGATTTTATTTTGACTGATAGTGACCTGTTCGTTGCAACAAATTGATGAGCAATGCTTTTTTATAATGC
CAACTTTGTATACAAAAGTTGACCATGGTGAGCAAGGGCGAGGAGCTGTTCACCGGGGTGGTGCCCATCC
TGGTCGAGCTGGACGGCGACGTAAACGGCCACAAGTTCAGCGTGTCCGGCGAGGGCGAGGGCGATGCCAC
CTACGGCAAGCTGACCCTGAAGTTCATCTGCACCACCGGCAAGCTGCCCGTGCCCTGGCCCACCCTCGTG
ACCACCCTGACCTACGGCGTGCAGTGCTTCAGCCGCTACCCCGACCACATGAAGCAGCACGACTTCTTCA
AGTCCGCCATGCCCGAAGGCTACGTCCAGGAGCGCACCATCTTCTTCAAGGACGACGGCAACTACAAGAC
CCGCGCCGAGGTGAAGTTCGAGGGCGACACCCTGGTGAACCGCATCGAGCTGAAGGGCATCGACTTCAAG
GAGGACGGCAACATCCTGGGGCACAAGCTGGAGTACAACTACAACAGCCACAACGTCTATATCATGGCCG
ACAAGCAGAAGAACGGCATCAAGGTGAACTTCAAGATCCGCCACAACATCGAGGAC
